Addgene plasmid #207373: PET-WT SpCas9-NLS-6xHis
Purpose: Expression of increased-fidelity (i.e. high-fidelity) SpCas9 variant in bacterial cells
Depositing lab: Ervin Welker. Depositing organization: HUN-REN Research Centre for Natural Sciences. Publication: A cleavage rule for selection of increased-fidelity SpCas9 variants with high efficiency and no detectable off-targets. Kulcsar PI, Talas A, Ligeti Z, Toth E, Rakvacs Z, Bartos Z, Krausz SL, Welker A, Vegi VL, Huszar K, Welker E. Nat Commun. 2023 Sep 16;14(1):5746. doi: 10.1038/s41467-023-41393-5. PubMed 37717069.
Backbone
  Vector backbone: pET
  Vector type: Bacterial Expression, CRISPR
Growth in bacteria
  Bacterial resistance: Ampicillin, 100 μg/mL
  Growth temperature: 37°C
  Growth strain: DH5alpha
  Copy number: High Copy
Gene/Insert
  Gene/Insert name: WT SpCas9
  Species: S. pyogenes
  Insert size (bp): 4158
  Promoter: T7
  Tag / fusion protein: 6xHis (C terminal on insert)
  Cloning method: Gibson Cloning
Terms and licenses: Academic/Nonprofit Terms; Industry Terms: Not Available to Industry
Depositor comments: Please visit https://doi.org/10.1101/2022.08.16.504097 for bioRxiv preprint
How to cite: PET-WT SpCas9-NLS-6xHis was a gift from Ervin Welker (Addgene plasmid # 207373 ; http://n2t.net/addgene:207373 ; RRID:Addgene_207373)
