[The description below was written by a language model from this plasmid's Addgene catalogue record and pLannotate feature annotations shown in this document.]
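Description:
PET-WT SpCas9-NLS-6xHis is a pET-family bacterial expression plasmid of about 9.2 kb for producing recombinant wild-type Streptococcus pyogenes Cas9 in E. coli. It replicates from a ColE1/pMB1-type origin and carries the pBR322-derived bom site and rop gene. The catalogue lists it as high copy, although Rop normally moderates copy number. Selection is by ampicillin through the β-lactamase gene and its own promoter. An f1 origin is also present, and short tetracycline-resistance fragments are non-functional remnants of the pBR322 lineage.

The expression cassette is a T7 promoter followed immediately by a lac operator and the T7 gene 10 ribosome binding site. The plasmid-borne lacI gene supplies repressor, so transcription is held off until IPTG induction in a host that provides T7 RNA polymerase. The open reading frame encodes full-length SpCas9, which the annotation tool splits into overlapping N- and C-terminal matches. It is fused at its C terminus to a bipartite nucleoplasmin nuclear localization signal and ends before a T7 terminator. The catalogue also records a C-terminal 6xHis tag for affinity purification. The feature table does not annotate it as such, and the short 18-nt feature just before the terminator, labelled as a SET1 fragment, is probably this tag.

The stated purpose refers to increased-fidelity SpCas9 variants, but the name and insert field identify this construct as the wild-type enzyme. It probably serves as the reference within a variant series, though the record does not say so. The NLS-tagged purified protein would suit in vitro cleavage assays or ribonucleoprotein delivery into eukaryotic cells.
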