Features (pLannotate 1.2.2; 20 found; start..end, strand, type, name):
      1..19      +  promoter       T7 promoter: promoter for bacteriophage T7 RNA polymerase
     20..44      +  protein_bind   lac operator: The lac repressor binds to the lac operator to inhibit transcription in E. coli. This inhibition can be relieved by adding lactose or isopropyl-β-D-thiogalactopyranoside (IPTG). lac repressor encoded by lacI
     59..81      +  RBS            RBS: efficient ribosome binding site from bacteriophage T7 gene 10 (Olins and Rangwala, 1989)
     88..1806    +  CDS            Cas9(N): N-terminal portion of Streptococcus pyogenes Cas9 (Zetsche et al., 2015)
   1693..4191    +  CDS            Cas9(C): C-terminal portion of Streptococcus pyogenes Cas9 (Zetsche et al., 2015)
   4192..4239    +  CDS            nucleoplasmin NLS: bipartite nuclear localization signal from nucleoplasmin
   4277..4294    +  CDS            SET1 (fragment): solubility-enhancement tag derived from T7 phage gene 10B
   4302..4349    +  terminator     T7 terminator: transcription terminator for bacteriophage T7 RNA polymerase
   4386..4841    +  rep_origin     f1 ori (sequence partly withheld): f1 bacteriophage origin of replication; arrow indicates direction of (+) strand synthesis
   4956..5816    -  CDS            AmpR: β-lactamase; bla; confers resistance to ampicillin, carbenicillin, and related antibiotics
   5817..5909    -  promoter       AmpR promoter: bla
   5990..6578    +  rep_origin     ori: high-copy-number ColE1/pMB1/pBR322/pUC origin of replication
   6764..6903    -  misc_feature   bom: basis of mobility region from pBR322
   7005..7196    -  CDS            rop: Rop protein, which maintains plasmids at low copy number; rop
   7213..7593    +  CDS            YPB1_ECOLX: Protein predicted: Swiss-Prot protein existence level 4. From Escherichia coli.
   7655..7719    -  CDS            TcR (fragment): tetracycline efflux protein; tet; confers resistance to tetracycline
   7734..7755    -  protein_bind   CAP binding site: CAP binding activates transcription in the presence of cAMP. E. coli catabolite activator protein
   7768..8850    -  CDS            lacI: lac repressor; lacI; The lac repressor binds to the lac operator to inhibit transcription in E. coli. This inhibition can be relieved by adding lactose or isopropyl-β-D-thiogalactopyranoside (IPTG).
   8851..8928    -  promoter       lacI promoter: lacI
   8936..9215    -  CDS            TcR (fragment): tetracycline efflux protein; tet; confers resistance to tetracycline
>Addgene plasmid #207373 | PET-WT SpCas9-NLS-6xHis | addgene full sequence | sequence record 408669 | Addgene NGS Result
TAATACGACTCACTATAGGGGAATTGTGAGCGGATAACAATTCCCCTCTAGAAATAATTTTGTTTAACTT
TAAGAAGGAGATATACCATGGACAAGAAGTACAGCATCGGCCTGGACATCGGCACCAACTCTGTGGGCTG
GGCCGTGATCACCGACGAGTACAAGGTGCCCAGCAAGAAATTCAAGGTGCTGGGCAACACCGACCGGCAC
AGCATCAAGAAGAACCTGATCGGAGCCCTGCTGTTCGACAGCGGCGAAACAGCCGAGGCCACCCGGCTGA
AGAGAACCGCCAGAAGAAGATACACCAGACGGAAGAACCGGATCTGCTATCTGCAAGAGATCTTCAGCAA
CGAGATGGCCAAGGTGGACGACAGCTTCTTCCACAGACTGGAAGAGTCCTTCCTGGTGGAAGAGGATAAG
AAGCACGAGCGGCACCCCATCTTCGGCAACATCGTGGACGAGGTGGCCTACCACGAGAAGTACCCCACCA
TCTACCACCTGAGAAAGAAACTGGTGGACAGCACCGACAAGGCCGACCTGCGGCTGATCTATCTGGCCCT
GGCCCACATGATCAAGTTCCGGGGCCACTTCCTGATCGAGGGCGACCTGAACCCCGACAACAGCGACGTG
GACAAGCTGTTCATCCAGCTGGTGCAGACCTACAACCAGCTGTTCGAGGAAAACCCCATCAACGCCAGCG
GCGTGGACGCCAAGGCCATCCTGTCTGCCAGACTGAGCAAGAGCAGACGGCTGGAAAATCTGATCGCCCA
GCTGCCCGGCGAGAAGAAGAATGGCCTGTTCGGAAACCTGATTGCCCTGAGCCTGGGCCTGACCCCCAAC
TTCAAGAGCAACTTCGACCTGGCCGAGGATGCCAAACTGCAGCTGAGCAAGGACACCTACGACGACGACC
TGGACAACCTGCTGGCCCAGATCGGCGACCAGTACGCCGACCTGTTTCTGGCCGCCAAGAACCTGTCCGA
CGCCATCCTGCTGAGCGACATCCTGAGAGTGAACACCGAGATCACCAAGGCCCCCCTGAGCGCCTCTATG
ATCAAGAGATACGACGAGCACCACCAGGACCTGACCCTGCTGAAAGCTCTCGTGCGGCAGCAGCTGCCTG
AGAAGTACAAAGAGATTTTCTTCGACCAGAGCAAGAACGGCTACGCCGGCTACATTGACGGCGGAGCCAG
CCAGGAAGAGTTCTACAAGTTCATCAAGCCCATCCTGGAAAAGATGGACGGCACCGAGGAACTGCTCGTG
AAGCTGAACAGAGAGGACCTGCTGCGGAAGCAGCGGACCTTCGACAACGGCAGCATCCCCCACCAGATCC
ACCTGGGAGAGCTGCACGCCATTCTGCGGCGGCAGGAAGATTTTTACCCATTCCTGAAGGACAACCGGGA
AAAGATCGAGAAGATCCTGACCTTCCGCATCCCCTACTACGTGGGCCCTCTGGCCAGGGGAAACAGCAGA
TTCGCCTGGATGACCAGAAAGAGCGAGGAAACCATCACCCCCTGGAACTTCGAGGAAGTGGTGGACAAGG
GCGCTTCCGCCCAGAGCTTCATCGAGCGGATGACCAACTTCGATAAGAACCTGCCCAACGAGAAGGTGCT
GCCCAAGCACAGCCTGCTGTACGAGTACTTCACCGTGTATAACGAGCTGACCAAAGTGAAATACGTGACC
GAGGGAATGAGAAAGCCCGCCTTCCTGAGCGGCGAGCAGAAAAAGGCCATCGTGGACCTGCTGTTCAAGA
CCAACCGGAAAGTGACCGTGAAGCAGCTGAAAGAGGACTACTTCAAGAAAATCGAGTGCTTCGACTCCGT
GGAAATCTCCGGCGTGGAAGATCGGTTCAACGCCTCCCTGGGCACATACCACGATCTGCTGAAAATTATC
AAGGACAAGGACTTCCTGGACAATGAGGAAAACGAGGACATTCTGGAAGATATCGTGCTGACCCTGACAC
TGTTTGAGGACAGAGAGATGATCGAGGAACGGCTGAAAACCTATGCCCACCTGTTCGACGACAAAGTGAT
GAAGCAGCTGAAGCGGCGGAGATACACCGGCTGGGGCAGGCTGAGCCGGAAGCTGATCAACGGCATCCGG
GACAAGCAGTCCGGCAAGACAATCCTGGATTTCCTGAAGTCCGACGGCTTCGCCAACAGAAACTTCATGC
AGCTGATCCACGACGACAGCCTGACCTTTAAAGAGGACATCCAGAAAGCCCAGGTGTCCGGCCAGGGCGA
TAGCCTGCACGAGCACATTGCCAATCTGGCCGGCAGCCCCGCCATTAAGAAGGGCATCCTGCAGACAGTG
AAGGTGGTGGACGAGCTCGTGAAAGTGATGGGCCGGCACAAGCCCGAGAACATCGTGATCGAAATGGCCA
GAGAGAACCAGACCACCCAGAAGGGACAGAAGAACAGCCGCGAGAGAATGAAGCGGATCGAAGAGGGCAT
CAAAGAGCTGGGCAGCCAGATCCTGAAAGAACACCCCGTGGAAAACACCCAGCTGCAGAACGAGAAGCTG
TACCTGTACTACCTGCAGAATGGGCGGGATATGTACGTGGACCAGGAACTGGACATCAACCGGCTGTCCG
ACTACGATGTGGACCATATCGTGCCTCAGAGCTTTCTGAAGGACGACTCCATCGACAACAAGGTGCTGAC
CAGAAGCGACAAGAACCGGGGCAAGAGCGACAACGTGCCCTCCGAAGAGGTCGTGAAGAAGATGAAGAAC
TACTGGCGGCAGCTGCTGAACGCCAAGCTGATTACCCAGAGAAAGTTCGACAATCTGACCAAGGCCGAGA
GAGGCGGCCTGAGCGAACTGGATAAGGCCGGCTTCATCAAGAGACAGCTGGTGGAAACCCGGCAGATCAC
AAAGCACGTGGCACAGATCCTGGACTCCCGGATGAACACTAAGTACGACGAGAATGACAAGCTGATCCGG
GAAGTGAAAGTGATCACCCTGAAGTCCAAGCTGGTGTCCGATTTCCGGAAGGATTTCCAGTTTTACAAAG
TGCGCGAGATCAACAACTACCACCACGCCCACGACGCGTACCTGAACGCCGTCGTGGGAACCGCCCTGAT
CAAAAAGTACCCTAAGCTGGAAAGCGAGTTCGTGTACGGCGACTACAAGGTGTACGACGTACGGAAGATG
ATCGCCAAGAGCGAGCAGGAAATCGGCAAGGCTACCGCCAAGTACTTCTTCTACAGCAACATCATGAACT
TTTTCAAGACCGAGATTACCCTGGCCAACGGCGAGATCCGGAAGCGGCCTCTGATCGAGACAAACGGCGA
AACCGGGGAGATCGTGTGGGATAAGGGCCGGGATTTTGCCACCGTGCGGAAAGTGCTGAGCATGCCCCAA
GTGAATATCGTGAAAAAGACCGAGGTGCAGACAGGCGGCTTCAGCAAAGAGTCTATCCTGCCCAAGAGGA
ACAGCGATAAGCTGATCGCCAGAAAGAAGGACTGGGACCCTAAGAAGTACGGCGGCTTCGACAGCCCCAC
CGTGGCCTATTCTGTGCTGGTGGTGGCCAAAGTGGAAAAGGGCAAGTCCAAGAAACTGAAGAGTGTGAAA
GAGCTGCTGGGGATCACCATCATGGAAAGAAGCAGCTTCGAGAAGAATCCCATCGACTTTCTGGAAGCCA
AGGGCTACAAAGAAGTGAAAAAGGACCTGATCATCAAGCTGCCTAAGTACTCCCTGTTCGAGCTGGAAAA
CGGCCGGAAGAGAATGCTGGCCTCTGCCGGCGAACTGCAGAAGGGAAACGAACTGGCCCTGCCCTCCAAA
TATGTGAACTTCCTGTACCTGGCCAGCCACTATGAGAAGCTGAAGGGCTCCCCCGAGGATAATGAGCAGA
AACAGCTGTTTGTGGAACAGCACAAGCACTACCTGGACGAGATCATCGAGCAGATCAGCGAGTTCTCCAA
GAGAGTGATCCTGGCCGACGCTAATCTGGACAAAGTGCTGTCCGCCTACAACAAGCACCGGGATAAGCCC
ATCAGAGAGCAGGCCGAGAATATCATCCACCTGTTTACCCTGACCAATCTGGGAGCCCCTGCCGCCTTCA
AGTACTTTGACACCACCATCGACCGGAAGAGGTACACCAGCACCAAAGAGGTGCTGGACGCCACCCTGAT
CCACCAGAGCATCACCGGCCTGTACGAGACACGGATCGACCTGTCTCAGCTGGGAGGCGACAAAAGGCCG
GCGGCCACGAAAAAGGCCGGCCAGGCAAAAAAGAAAAAGATGGATAAGCATCACCACCACCATCACTAAT
AACCTAGGCTGCTGCCACCGCTGAGCAATAACTAGCATAACCCCTTGGGGCCTCTAAACGGGTCTTGAGG
GGTTTTTTGCTGAAAGGAGGAACTATATCCGGATTGGCGAATGGG
[124 nt withheld, positions 4386-4509]
C
[91 nt withheld, positions 4511-4601]
A
[49 nt withheld, positions 4603-4651]
CCTTTGACGTTGGAGTCCACGTTCTTT
[37 nt withheld, positions 4679-4715]
ACCCTATCTCGGTCTATTCTTTTGATTTATAAGGGATTTTGCCGATTTCGGCCTATTGGTTAAAAAATGA
GCTGATTTAACAAAAATTTAACGCGAATTTTAACAAAATATTAACGTTTACAATTTCTGGCGGCACGATG
GCATGAGATTATCAAAAAGGATCTTCACCTAGATCCTTTTAAATTAAAAATGAAGTTTTAAATCAATCTA
AAGTATATATGAGTAAACTTGGTCTGACAGTTACCAATGCTTAATCAGTGAGGCACCTATCTCAGCGATC
TGTCTATTTCGTTCATCCATAGTTGCCTGACTCCCCGTCGTGTAGATAACTACGATACGGGAGGGCTTAC
CATCTGGCCCCAGTGCTGCAATGATACCGCGAGACCCACGCTCACCGGCTCCAGATTTATCAGCAATAAA
CCAGCCAGCCGGAAGGGCCGAGCGCAGAAGTGGTCCTGCAACTTTATCCGCCTCCATCCAGTCTATTAAT
TGTTGCCGGGAAGCTAGAGTAAGTAGTTCGCCAGTTAATAGTTTGCGCAACGTTGTTGCCATTGCTACAG
GCATCGTGGTGTCACGCTCGTCGTTTGGTATGGCTTCATTCAGCTCCGGTTCCCAACGATCAAGGCGAGT
TACATGATCCCCCATGTTGTGCAAAAAAGCGGTTAGCTCCTTCGGTCCTCCGATCGTTGTCAGAAGTAAG
TTGGCCGCAGTGTTATCACTCATGGTTATGGCAGCACTGCATAATTCTCTTACTGTCATGCCATCCGTAA
GATGCTTTTCTGTGACTGGTGAGTACTCAACCAAGTCATTCTGAGAATAGTGTATGCGGCGACCGAGTTG
CTCTTGCCCGGCGTCAATACGGGATAATACCGCGCCACATAGCAGAACTTTAAAAGTGCTCATCATTGGA
AAACGTTCTTCGGGGCGAAAACTCTCAAGGATCTTACCGCTGTTGAGATCCAGTTCGATGTAACCCACTC
GTGCACCCAACTGATCTTCAGCATCTTTTACTTTCACCAGCGTTTCTGGGTGAGCAAAAACAGGAAGGCA
AAATGCCGCAAAAAAGGGAATAAGGGCGACACGGAAATGTTGAATACTCATACTCTTCCTTTTTCAATCA
TGATTGAAGCATTTATCAGGGTTATTGTCTCATGAGCGGATACATATTTGAATGTATTTAGAAAAATAAA
CAAATAGGTCATGACCAAAATCCCTTAACGTGAGTTTTCGTTCCACTGAGCGTCAGACCCCGTAGAAAAG
ATCAAAGGATCTTCTTGAGATCCTTTTTTTCTGCGCGTAATCTGCTGCTTGCAAACAAAAAAACCACCGC
TACCAGCGGTGGTTTGTTTGCCGGATCAAGAGCTACCAACTCTTTTTCCGAAGGTAACTGGCTTCAGCAG
AGCGCAGATACCAAATACTGTCCTTCTAGTGTAGCCGTAGTTAGGCCACCACTTCAAGAACTCTGTAGCA
CCGCCTACATACCTCGCTCTGCTAATCCTGTTACCAGTGGCTGCTGCCAGTGGCGATAAGTCGTGTCTTA
CCGGGTTGGACTCAAGACGATAGTTACCGGATAAGGCGCAGCGGTCGGGCTGAACGGGGGGTTCGTGCAC
ACAGCCCAGCTTGGAGCGAACGACCTACACCGAACTGAGATACCTACAGCGTGAGCTATGAGAAAGCGCC
ACGCTTCCCGAAGGGAGAAAGGCGGACAGGTATCCGGTAAGCGGCAGGGTCGGAACAGGAGAGCGCACGA
GGGAGCTCCCAGGGGGAAACGCCTGGTATCTTTATAGTCCTGTCGGGTTTCGCCACCTCTGACTTGAGCG
TCGATTTTTGTGATGCTCGTCAGGGGGGCGGAGCCTATGGAAAAACGCCAGCAACGCGGCCTTTTTACGG
TTCCTGGCCTTTTGCTGGCCTTTTGCTCACATGTTCTTTCCTGCGTTATCCCCTGATTCTGTGGATAACC
GTATTACCGCCTTTGAGTGAGCTGATACCGCTCGCCGCAGCCGAACGACCGAGCGCAGCGAGTCAGTGAG
CGAGGAAGCGGAAGAGCGCCTGATGCGGTATTTTCTCCTTACGCATCTGTGCGGTATTTCACACCGCAAT
GGTGCACTCTCAGTACAATCTGCTCTGATGCCGCATAGTTAAGCCAGTATACACTCCGCTATCGCTACGT
GACTGGGTCATGGCTGCGCCCCGACACCCGCCAACACCCGCTGACGCGCCCTGACGGGCTTGTCTGCTCC
CGGCATCCGCTTACAGACAAGCTGTGACCGTCTCCGGGAGCTGCATGTGTCAGAGGTTTTCACCGTCATC
ACCGAAACGCGCGAGGCAGCTGCGGTAAAGCTCATCAGCGTGGTCGTGAAGCGATTCACAGATGTCTGCC
TGTTCATCCGCGTCCAGCTCGTTGAGTTTCTCCAGAAGCGTTAATGTCTGGCTTCTGATAAAGCGGGCCA
TGTTAAGGGCGGTTTTTTCCTGTTTGGTCACTGATGCCTCCGTGTAAGGGGGATTTCTGTTCATGGGGGT
AATGATACCGATGAAACGAGAGAGGATGCTCACGATACGGGTTACTGATGATGAACATGCCCGGTTACTG
GAACGTTGTGAGGGTAAACAACTGGCGGTATGGATGCGGCGGGACCAGAGAAAAATCACTCAGGGTCAAT
GCCAGCGCTTCGTTAATACAGATGTAGGTGTTCCACAGGGTAGCCAGCAGCATCCTGCGATGCAGATCCG
GAACATAATGGTGCAGGGCGCTGACTTCCGCGTTTCCAGACTTTACGAAACACGGAAACCGAAGACCATT
CATGTTGTTGCTCAGGTCGCAGACGTTTTGCAGCAGCAGTCGCTTCACGTTCGCTCGCGTATCGGTGATT
CATTCTGCTAACCAGTAAGGCAACCCCGCCAGCCTAGCCGGGTCCTCAACGACAGGAGCACGATCATGCT
AGTCATGCCCCGCGCCCACCGGAAGGAGCTGACTGGGTTGAAGGCTCTCAAGGGCATCGGTCGAGATCCC
GGTGCCTAATGAGTGAGCTAACTTACATTAATTGCGTTGCGCTCACTGCCCGCTTTCCAGTCGGGAAACC
TGTCGTGCCAGCTGCATTAATGAATCGGCCAACGCGCGGGGAGAGGCGGTTTGCGTATTGGGCGCCAGGG
TGGTTTTTCTTTTCACCAGTGAGACGGGCAACAGCTGATTGCCCTTCACCGCCTGGCCCTGAGAGAGTTG
CAGCAAGCGGTCCACGCTGGTTTGCCCCAGCAGGCGAAAATCCTGTTTGATGGTGGTTAACGGCGGGATA
TAACATGAGCTGTCTTCGGTATCGTCGTATCCCACTACCGAGATGTCCGCACCAACGCGCAGCCCGGACT
CGGTAATGGCGCGCATTGCGCCCAGCGCCATCTGATCGTTGGCAACCAGCATCGCAGTGGGAACGATGCC
CTCATTCAGCATTTGCATGGTTTGTTGAAAACCGGACATGGCACTCCAGTCGCCTTCCCGTTCCGCTATC
GGCTGAATTTGATTGCGAGTGAGATATTTATGCCAGCCAGCCAGACGCAGACGCGCCGAGACAGAACTTA
ATGGGCCCGCTAACAGCGCGATTTGCTGGTGACCCAATGCGACCAGATGCTCCACGCCCAGTCGCGTACC
GTCTTCATGGGAGAAAATAATACTGTTGATGGGTGTCTGGTCAGAGACATCAAGAAATAACGCCGGAACA
TTAGTGCAGGCAGCTTCCACAGCAATGGCATCCTGGTCATCCAGCGGATAGTTAATGATCAGCCCACTGA
CGCGTTGCGCGAGAAGATTGTGCACCGCCGCTTTACAGGCTTCGACGCCGCTTCGTTCTACCATCGACAC
CACCACGCTGGCACCCAGTTGATCGGCGCGAGATTTAATCGCCGCGACAATTTGCGACGGCGCGTGCAGG
GCCAGACTGGAGGTGGCAACGCCAATCAGCAACGACTGTTTGCCCGCCAGTTGTTGTGCCACGCGGTTGG
GAATGTAATTCAGCTCCGCCATCGCCGCTTCCACTTTTTCCCGCGTTTTCGCAGAAACGTGGCTGGCCTG
GTTCACCACGCGGGAAACGGTCTGATAAGAGACACCGGCATACTCTGCGACATCGTATAACGTTACTGGT
TTCACATTCACCACCCTGAATTGACTCTCTTCCGGGCGCTATCATGCCATACCGCGAAAGGTTTTGCGCC
ATTCGATGGTGTCCGGGATCTCGACGCTCTCCCTTATGCGACTCCTGCATTAGGAAGCAGCCCAGTAGTA
GGTTGAGGCCGTTGAGCACCGCCGCCGCAAGGAATGGTGCATGCAAGGAGATGGCGCCCAACAGTCCCCC
GGCCACGGGGCCTGCCACCATACCCACGCCGAAACAAGCGCTCATGAGCCCGAAGTGGCGAGCCCGATCT
TCCCCATCGGTGATGTCGGCGATATAGGCGCCAGCAACCGCACCTGTGGCGCCGGTGATGCCGGCCACGA
TGCGTCCGGCGTAGAGGATCGAGATCGATCTCGATCCCGCGAAAT
